Addgene plasmid #60523: pSBbi-Pur
Purpose: (Empty Backbone) SB-transposon with constitutive bi-directional promoter, one side: SfiI cloning site for GOI (contains filler DNA), other side: puromycin resistance gene
Depositing lab: Eric Kowarz. Depositing organization: Goethe-Universitaet Frankfurt am Main. Publication: Optimized Sleeping Beauty transposons rapidly generate stable transgenic cell lines. Kowarz E, Loescher D, Marschalek R. Biotechnol J. 2015 Feb 4. doi: 10.1002/biot.201400821. PubMed 25650551.
Backbone
  Vector backbone: pUC19
  Backbone size (bp): 2021
  Vector type: Mammalian Expression ; Transposon
  Promoter: EF1a/RPBSA
  Selectable markers: Puromycin
Growth in bacteria
  Bacterial resistance: Ampicillin, 100 μg/mL
  Growth temperature: 37°C
  Growth strain: Top10
  Copy number: High Copy
Gene/Insert
  Cloning method: Restriction Enzyme
  Sequencing primers: 5′ GCCTCAGACAGTGGTTCAAAG; 3′ AGGCACAGTCGAGGCTGAT
Terms and licenses: Academic/Nonprofit Terms; Industry Terms: Not Available to Industry
How to cite: pSBbi-Pur was a gift from Eric Kowarz (Addgene plasmid # 60523 ; http://n2t.net/addgene:60523 ; RRID:Addgene_60523)
