[The description below was written by a language model from this plasmid's Addgene catalogue record and pLannotate feature annotations shown in this document.]
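Description:
pSBbi-Pur is an empty Sleeping Beauty transposon vector for mammalian expression, built on a pUC19 backbone and intended for generating stable transgenic cell lines. It is propagated in E. coli as a high-copy plasmid through the ColE1/pUC-type origin and selected with ampicillin via the β-lactamase gene and its native promoter. The annotated sequence is 5,857 nt. Small fragments called as bom, M13 ori and SV40 promoter are partial matches and are probably not functional parts.

The payload is a constitutive bidirectional expression unit described in the record as EF1a/RPBSA. In the feature table the EF-1α promoter lies on the reverse strand and reads toward a bGH polyadenylation signal. The gap between them corresponds to the SfiI cloning site, which the record says holds filler DNA to be replaced by the gene of interest. On the opposite side, in the forward orientation, sits the puromycin N-acetyltransferase gene followed by a β-globin-derived segment and the rabbit β-globin poly(A) signal. The RPBSA promoter that presumably drives it is not annotated but would fall in the unannotated interval between EF-1α and PuroR. The Sleeping Beauty inverted terminal repeats that should flank the whole cassette are likewise not called by the annotation tool, although the catalogue entry defines the construct as an SB transposon.

In use, a gene of interest is cloned into the SfiI site. Sleeping Beauty transposase, which is not encoded on this plasmid and must be supplied separately, then mobilises the cassette into the host genome. Puromycin selects integrants, which express the transgene and the resistance marker from the two arms of the shared promoter.
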