Features (pLannotate 1.2.2; 11 found; start..end, strand, type, name):
    299..320     -  promoter       SV40 promoter (fragment): SV40 enhancer and early promoter
    324..548     -  polyA_signal   bGH poly(A) signal: bovine growth hormone polyadenylation signal
    829..2010    -  promoter       EF-1α promoter: strong constitutive promoter for human elongation factor EF-1α
   2643..3242    +  CDS            PuroR: puromycin N-acetyltransferase; pac from Streptomyces alboniger; confers resistance to puromycin
   3256..3336    +  CDS            HBB (fragment): HBB_PONPY - Experimental evidence at transcript level: Swiss-Prot protein existence level 2. Involved in oxygen transport from the lung to the various peripheral tissues. From Pongo pygmaeus (Bornean orangutan).
   3407..3462    +  polyA_signal   β-globin poly(A) signal: rabbit β-globin polyadenylation signal (Gil and Proudfoot, 1987)
   4025..4613    -  rep_origin     ori: high-copy-number ColE1/pMB1/pBR322/pUC origin of replication
   4784..5644    -  CDS            AmpR: β-lactamase; bla; confers resistance to ampicillin, carbenicillin, and related antibiotics
   5645..5749    -  promoter       AmpR promoter: bla
   5776..5826    +  misc_feature   bom (fragment): basis of mobility region from pBR322
   5827..5857    -  rep_origin     M13 ori (fragment): M13 bacteriophage origin of replication; arrow indicates direction of (+) strand synthesis
>Addgene plasmid #60523 | pSBbi-Pur | addgene full sequence | sequence record 305758 | Addgene NGS Result
GGATCCCTATACAGTTGAAGTCGGAAGTTTACATACACTTAAGTTGGAGTCATTAAAACTCGTTTTTCAA
CTACTCCACAAATTTCTTGTTAACAAACAATAGTTTTGGCAAGTCAGTTAGGACATCTACTTTGTGCATG
ACACAAGTCATTTTTCCAACAATTGTTTACAGACAGATTATTTCACTTATAATTCACTGTATCACAATTC
CAGTGGGTCAGAAGTTTACATACACTAAGTTCGACTCCTCTGCAGAATGCGGCGATGTTTCGGTAAGGGG
TCCGCTATCTAGTAGGCCCAGCTGGTTCTTTCCGCCTCAGAAGCCATAGAGCCCACCGCATCCCCAGCAT
GCCTGCTATTGTCTTCCCAATCCTCCCCCTTGCTGTCCTGCCCCACCCCACCCCCCAGAATAGAATGACA
CCTACTCAGACAATGCGATGCAATTTCCTCATTTTATTAGGAAAGGACAGTGGGAGTGGCACCTTCCAGG
GTCAAGGAAGGCACGGGGGAGGGGCAAACAACAGATGGCTGGCAACTAGAAGGCACAGTCGAGGCTGATC
AGCGAGCTCTAGAGAATTGATCCCCAAGCTTGGCCTGACAGGCCTTCGAATTAGTGAGAAGGAAAGACGC
AACCAGGAAGCCCACCAAGAGAAAGAGGCATTTCCTGAAAAGATTCCCCTTTTTGGAGAGCCCTACAAGG
TATTTACTGAACACTAGACATTGAAGTCCTGATTTATCACAATGTTGAACCCTATGATGAAACAATTCAG
TATAATTGAGTTCGAAACTCGAGCCATGGTGGCCTCAGAGGCCAGCTTGGGGTAGTTTTCACGACACCTT
AAATGGAAGAAAAAAACTTTGAACCACTGTCTGAGGCTTGAGAATGAACCAAGATCCAAACTCAAAAAGG
GCAAATTCCAAGGAGAATTACATCAAGTGCCAAGCTGGCCTAACTTCAGTCTCCACCCACTCAGTATGGG
GAAACTCCATCGCATAAAACCCCTCCCCCCAACCTAAAGACGACGTACTCCAAAAGCTCGAGAACTAATC
GAGGTGCCTGGACGGCGCCCGGTACTCCGTGGAGTCACATGAAGCGACGGCTGAGGACGGAAAGGCCCTT
TTCCTTTGTGTGGGTGACTCACCCGCCCGCTCTCCCGAGCGCCGCGTCCTCCATTTTGAGCTCCCTGCAG
CAGGGCCGGGAAGCGGCCATCTTTCCGCTCACGCAACTGGTGCCGACCGGGCCAGCCTTGCCGCCCAGGG
CGGGGCGATACACGGCGGCGCGAGGCCAGGCACCAGAGCAGGCCGGCCAGCTTGAGACTACCCCCGTCCG
ATTCTCGGTGGCCGCGCTCGCAGGCCCCGCCTCGCCGAACATGTGCGCTGGGACGCACGGGCCCCGTCGC
CGCCCGCGGCCCCAAAAACCGAAATACCAGTGTGCAGATCTTGGCCCGCATTTACAAGACTATCTTGCCA
GAAAAAAAGCGTCGCAGCAGGTCATCAAAAATTTTAAATGGCTAGAGACTTATCGAAAGCAGCGAGACAG
GCGCGAAGGTGCCACCAGATTCGCACGCGGCGGCCCCAGCGCCCAAGCCAGGCCTCAACTCAAGCACGAG
GCGAAGGGGCTCCTTAAGCGCAAGGCCTCGAACTCTCCCACCCACTTCCAACCCGAAGCTCGGGATCAAG
AATCACGTACTGCAGCCAGGGGCGTGGAAGTAATTCAAGGCACGCAAGGGCCATAACCCGTAAAGAGGCC
AGGCCCGCGGGAACCACACACGGCACTTACCTGTGTTCTGGCGGCAAACCCGTTGCGAAAAAGAACGTTC
ACGGCGACTACTGCACTTATATACGGTTCTCCCCCACCCTCGGGAAAAAGGCGGAGCCAGTACACGACAT
CACTTTCCCAGTTTACCCCGCGCCACCTTCTCTAGGCACCGGTTCAATTGCCGACCCCTCCCCCCAACTT
CTCGGGGACTGTGGGCGATGTGCGCTCTGCCCACTGACGGGCACCGGAGCCTCTAGGCGAGACCCTGTCT
CACAAAATAAAGTAAGCCCGGACTGAGTGCGGAAAGGCGGGCCTGGCGGGTCTGGTCTCCCCATGCGGGC
CACCAGAGGCCCTGCAGCCTTCAGTCGCTTGAAGGGGTAATGGCGCTTCCACTCACAAACATGGCGGACA
GAGCGTGTGAACGAGATGAACAGCCCCTCAAAAATATGGCCGCCGAGGCTGGACGGCCGTGCCCCAGCAG
CACCGCCTCCGCGCCCCACGTGATCTCTCGCCGGGCACAGCGCTGACCGCGGAGGTCCAACCGGAAGAAT
GTCCGGATTGGACATTCGGAAGAGGGCCCGCCTTCCCTGGGGAATCTCTGCGCACGCGCAGAACGCTTCG
ACCAATGAAAACACAGGAAGCCGTCCGCGCAACCGCGTTGCGTCACTTCTGCCGCCCCTGTTTCAAGGTA
TATAGCCGTAGACGGAACTTCGCCTTTCTCTCGGCCTTAGCGCCATTTTTTTGGGTGAGTGTTTTTTGGT
TCCTGCGTTGGGATTCCGTGTACAATCCATAGACATCTGACCTCGGCACTTAGCATCATCACAGCAAACT
AACTGTAGCCTTTCTCTCTTTCCCTGTAGAAACCTCTGCACCTGAGGCCACCATGACCGAGTACAAGCCC
ACGGTGCGCCTCGCCACCCGCGACGACGTCCCCAGGGCCGTACGCACCCTCGCCGCCGCGTTCGCCGACT
ACCCCGCCACGCGCCACACCGTCGATCCGGACCGCCACATCGAGCGGGTCACCGAGCTGCAAGAACTCTT
CCTCACGCGCGTCGGGCTCGACATCGGCAAGGTGTGGGTCGCGGACGACGGCGCCGCGGTGGCGGTCTGG
ACCACGCCGGAGAGCGTCGAAGCGGGGGCGGTGTTCGCCGAGATCGGCCCGCGCATGGCCGAGTTGAGCG
GTTCCCGGCTGGCCGCGCAGCAACAGATGGAAGGCCTCCTGGCGCCGCACCGGCCCAAGGAGCCCGCGTG
GTTCCTGGCCACCGTCGGCGTCTCGCCCGACCACCAGGGCAAGGGTCTGGGCAGCGCCGTCGTGCTCCCC
GGAGTGGAGGCGGCCGAGCGCGCCGGGGTGCCCGCCTTCCTGGAGACCTCCGCGCCCCGCAACCTCCCCT
TCTACGAGCGGCTCGGCTTCACCGTCACCGCCGACGTCGAGGTGCCCGAAGGACCGCGCACCTGGTGCAT
GACCCGCAAGCCCGGTGCCTGATTCGAAGGCCTGTCGTGAATTCACTCCTCAGGTGCAGGCTGCCTATCA
GAAGGTGGTGGCTGGTGTGGCCAATGCCCTGGCTCACAAATACCACTGAGATCTTTTTCCCTCTGCCAAA
AATTATGGGGACATCATGAAGCCCCTTGAGCATCTGACTTCTGGCTAATAAAGGAAATTTATTTTCATTG
CAATAGTGTGTTGGAATTTTTTGTGTCTCTCACTCGGAAGGACATATGGGAGGGCAAATCATTTAAAACA
TCAGAATGAGTATTTGGTTTAGAGTTTGGCAACATATGCCATATGCTGGCTGCCATGAACTAGCTACTCG
GGACCCCTTACCGAAACATCGCCGCATTCTGCAGAGGAGTCGAGTGTATGTAAACTTCTGACCCACTGGG
AATGTGATGAAAGAAATAAAAGCTGAAATGAATCATTCTCTCTACTATTATTCTGATATTTCACATTCTT
AAAATAAAGTGGTGATCCTAACTGACCTAAGACAGGGAATTTTTACTAGGATTAAATGTCAGGAATTGTG
AAAAAGTGAGTTTAAATGTATTTGGCTAAGGTGTATGTAAACTTCCGACTTCAACTGTATAGGGATCCGC
TTCCTCGCTCACTGACTCGCTGCGCTCGGTCGTTCGGCTGCGGCGAGCGGTATCAGCTCACTCAAAGGCG
GTAATACGGTTATCCACAGAATCAGGGGATAACGCAGGAAAGAACATGTGAGCAAAAGGCCAGCAAAAGG
CCAGGAACCGTAAAAAGGCCGCGTTGCTGGCGTTTTTCCATAGGCTCCGCCCCCCTGACGAGCATCACAA
AAATCGACGCTCAAGTCAGAGGTGGCGAAACCCGACAGGACTATAAAGATACCAGGCGTTTCCCCCTGGA
AGCTCCCTCGTGCGCTCTCCTGTTCCGACCCTGCCGCTTACCGGATACCTGTCCGCCTTTCTCCCTTCGG
GAAGCGTGGCGCTTTCTCATAGCTCACGCTGTAGGTATCTCAGTTCGGTGTAGGTCGTTCGCTCCAAGCT
GGGCTGTGTGCACGAACCCCCCGTTCAGCCCGACCGCTGCGCCTTATCCGGTAACTATCGTCTTGAGTCC
AACCCGGTAAGACACGACTTATCGCCACTGGCAGCAGCCACTGGTAACAGGATTAGCAGAGCGAGGTATG
TAGGCGGTGCTACAGAGTTCTTGAAGTGGTGGCCTAACTACGGCTACACTAGAAGAACAGTATTTGGTAT
CTGCGCTCTGCTGAAGCCAGTTACCTTCGGAAAAAGAGTTGGTAGCTCTTGATCCGGCAAACAAACCACC
GCTGGTAGCGGTGGTTTTTTTGTTTGCAAGCAGCAGATTACGCGCAGAAAAAAAGGATCTCAAGAAGATC
CTTTGATCTTTTCTACGGGGTCTGACGCTCAGTGGAACGAAAACTCACGTTAAGGGATTTTGGTCATGAG
ATTATCAAAAAGGATCTTCACCTAGATCCTTTTAAATTAAAAATGAAGTTTTAAATCAATCTAAAGTATA
TATGAGTAAACTTGGTCTGACAGTTACCAATGCTTAATCAGTGAGGCACCTATCTCAGCGATCTGTCTAT
TTCGTTCATCCATAGTTGCCTGACTCCCCGTCGTGTAGATAACTACGATACGGGAGGGCTTACCATCTGG
CCCCAGTGCTGCAATGATACCGCGAGACCCACGCTCACCGGCTCCAGATTTATCAGCAATAAACCAGCCA
GCCGGAAGGGCCGAGCGCAGAAGTGGTCCTGCAACTTTATCCGCCTCCATCCAGTCTATTAATTGTTGCC
GGGAAGCTAGAGTAAGTAGTTCGCCAGTTAATAGTTTGCGCAACGTTGTTGCCATTGCTACAGGCATCGT
GGTGTCACGCTCGTCGTTTGGTATGGCTTCATTCAGCTCCGGTTCCCAACGATCAAGGCGAGTTACATGA
TCCCCCATGTTGTGCAAAAAAGCGGTTAGCTCCTTCGGTCCTCCGATCGTTGTCAGAAGTAAGTTGGCCG
CAGTGTTATCACTCATGGTTATGGCAGCACTGCATAATTCTCTTACTGTCATGCCATCCGTAAGATGCTT
TTCTGTGACTGGTGAGTACTCAACCAAGTCATTCTGAGAATAGTGTATGCGGCGACCGAGTTGCTCTTGC
CCGGCGTCAATACGGGATAATACCGCGCCACATAGCAGAACTTTAAAAGTGCTCATCATTGGAAAACGTT
CTTCGGGGCGAAAACTCTCAAGGATCTTACCGCTGTTGAGATCCAGTTCGATGTAACCCACTCGTGCACC
CAACTGATCTTCAGCATCTTTTACTTTCACCAGCGTTTCTGGGTGAGCAAAAACAGGAAGGCAAAATGCC
GCAAAAAAGGGAATAAGGGCGACACGGAAATGTTGAATACTCATACTCTTCCTTTTTCAATATTATTGAA
GCATTTATCAGGGTTATTGTCTCATGAGCGGATACATATTTGAATGTATTTAGAAAAATAAACAAATAGG
GGTTCCGCGCACATTTCCCCGAAAAGTGCCACCTGATGCGGTGTGAAATACCGCACAGATGCGTAAGGAG
AAAATACCGCATCAGGAAATTGTAAGCGTTAATATTTTGTTAAAATT
