>Addgene plasmid #60523 | pSBbi-Pur | addgene partial sequence | sequence record 100476 | BGH-rev 5'-TAGAAGGCACAGTCGAGG-3'
GCTTGGCCTGACAGGCCTTCGAATTAGTGAGAAGGAAAGACGCAACCAGGAAGCCCACCAAGAGAAAGAG
GCATTTCCTGAAAAGATTCCCCTTTTTGGAGAGCCCTACAAGGTATTTACTGAACACTAGACATTGAAGT
CCTGATTTATCACAATGTTGAACCCTATGATGAAACAATTCAGTATAATTGAGTTCGAAACTCGAGCCAT
GGTGGCCTCAGAGGCCAGCTTGGGGTAGTTTTCACGACACCTTAAATGGAAGAAAAAAACTTTGAACCAC
TGTCTGAGGCTTGAGAATGAACCAAGATCCAAACTCAAAAAGGGCAAATTCCAAGGAGAATTACATCAAG
TGCCAAGCTGGCCTAACTTCAGTCTCCACCCACTCAGTATGGGGAAACTCCATCGCATAAAACCCCTCCC
CCCAACCTAAAGACGACGTACTCCAAAAGCTCGAGAACTAATCGAGGTGCCTGGACGGCGCCCGGTACTC
CGTGGAGTCACATGAAGCGACGGCTGAGGACGGAAAGGCCCTTTTCCTTTGTGTGGGTGACTCACCCGCC
CGCTCTCCCGAGCGCCGCGTCCTCCATTTTGAGCTCCCTGCAGCAGGGCCGGGAAGCGGCCATCTTTCCG
CTCACGCAACTGGTGCCGACCGGGCCAGCCTTGCCGCCCAGGGCGGGGCGATACACGGCGGCGCGAGGCC
AGGCACCAGAGCAGGCCGGCCAGCTTGAGACTACCCCCGTCCGATTCTCGGTGGCCGCGCTCGCAGGCCC
CGCCTCGCCGAACATGTGCGCTGGGACGCACGGGCCCCGTCG
