>Addgene plasmid #60523 | pSBbi-Pur | addgene partial sequence | sequence record 100477 | puro-variant-R 5'-gtgggcttgtactcggtcat-3'
TGCAGCCAGGGGCGTGGAAGTAATTCAAGGCACGCAAGGGCCATAACCCGTAAAGAGGCCAGGCCCGCGG
GAACCACACACGGCACTTACCTGTGTTCTGGCGGCAAACCCGTTGCGAAAAAGAACGTTCACGGCGACTA
CTGCACTTATATACGGTTCTCCCCCACCCTCGGGAAAAAGGCGGAGCCAGTACACGACATCACTTTCCCA
GTTTACCCCGCGCCACCTTCTCTAGGCACCGGTTCAATTGCCGACCCCTCCCCCCAACTTCTCGGGGACT
GTGGGCGATGTGCGCTCTGCCCACTGACGGGCACCGGAGCCTCTAGGCGAGACCCTGTCTCACAAAATAA
AGTAAGCCCGGACTGAGTGCGGAAAGGCGGGCCTGGCGGGTCTGGTCTCCCCATGCGGGCCACCAGAGGC
CCTGCAGCCTTCAGTCGCTTGAAGGGGTAATGGCGCTTCCACTCACAAACATGGCGGACAGAGCGTGTGA
ACGAGATGAACAGCCCCTCAAAAATATGGCCGCCGAGGCTGGACGGCCGTGCCCCAGCAGCACCGCCTCC
GCGCCCCACGTGATCTCTCGCCGGGCACAGCGCTGACCGCGGAGGTCCAACCGGAAGAATGTCCGGATTG
GACATTCGGAAGAGGGCCCGCCTTCCCTGGGGAATCTCTGCGCACGCGCAGAACGCTTCGACCAATGAAA
ACACAGGAAGCCGTCCGCGCAACCGCGTTGCGTCACTTCTGCCGCCCCTGTTTCAAGGTATATAGCCGTA
GACGGAACTTCGCCTTTCTCTCGGCCTTAGCGCCATTTTTTTGGGTGAGTGTTTTTTGGTTCCTGCGTTG
GGATTCCGTGTACAATCCATAGACATCTGACCTCGGCACTTAGCATCATCACAGCAAACTAACTGTAGCC
TTTCTCTCTT
